Addgene plasmid #209188: pENTR4 genomic A. thaliana PLDGAMMA3
Purpose: pENTR4 plasmid with genomic sequence of Arabidopsis thaliana PHOSPHOLIPASE D GAMMA 3 (PLDGAMMA3, AT4G11840) without stop codon for C-terminal epitope tags
Depositing lab: Lennart Wirthmueller. Depositing organization: Leibniz Institute of Plant Biochemistry (IPB). Publication: Untargeted proteomics identifies plant substrates of the bacterial-derived ADP-ribosyltransferase AvrRpm1. Simranjit Kaur, Thomas Colby, Domenika Thieme, Carsten Proksch, Susanne Matschi, eIvan Matić, and Lennart Wirthmueller. bioRxiv 2023.09.25.558804 10.1101/2023.09.25.558804.
Backbone
  Vector backbone: pENTR4
  Backbone manufacturer: Thermo Scientific
  Backbone size w/o insert (bp): 2250
  Total vector size (bp): 5977
  Vector type: Gateway-compatible entry vector
Growth in bacteria
  Bacterial resistance: Kanamycin, 50 μg/mL
  Growth temperature: 37°C
  Growth strain: DH5alpha
  Copy number: High Copy
Gene/Insert
  Gene/Insert name: AT4G11840 (alt name: PHOSPHOLIPASE D GAMMA 3, PLDGAMMA3)
  Species: A. thaliana (mustard weed)
  Insert size (bp): 3727
  Entrez Gene: PLDGAMMA3 (a.k.a. AT4G11840, T26M18.50, T26M18_50, phospholipase D gamma 3)
  Promoter: none
  Cloning method: Gibson Cloning
  Sequencing primers: 5′ CCCGCCATAAACTGCCAGG; 3′ CGTTGAATATGGCTCATAACACCC
Terms and licenses: Academic/Nonprofit Terms; Industry Terms: Not Available to Industry
Depositor comments: Please visit https://www.biorxiv.org/content/10.1101/2023.09.25.558804v1 for bioRxiv preprint.
How to cite: pENTR4 genomic A. thaliana PLDGAMMA3 was a gift from Lennart Wirthmueller (Addgene plasmid # 209188 ; http://n2t.net/addgene:209188 ; RRID:Addgene_209188)
