[The description below was written by a language model from this plasmid's Addgene catalogue record and pLannotate feature annotations shown in this document.]
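Description:
pENTR4 genomic A. thaliana PLDGAMMA3 is a Gateway-compatible entry clone built on the pENTR4 backbone, about 6 kb in total. It is maintained in E. coli through a high-copy ColE1/pUC-type origin of replication and selected with kanamycin via the aph(3')-Ia (KanR) gene. The rrnB T1 and T2 transcription terminators sit upstream of the cloning region, where they limit read-through transcription from the backbone into the insert.

The payload is the roughly 3.7 kb genomic sequence of Arabidopsis thaliana PHOSPHOLIPASE D GAMMA 3 (PLDGAMMA3, AT4G11840), inserted by Gibson cloning between the attL1 and attL2 recombination sites. The stop codon has been omitted, so that after an LR Clonase reaction into a suitable destination vector the coding sequence can read through into a C-terminal epitope tag supplied by that vector. The entry clone carries no promoter of its own, so expression depends entirely on the regulatory elements of the destination vector.

The automated annotation splits the insert into several separate fragments labelled as phospholipase D alpha-type proteins from papaya and Arabidopsis. These labels are best read as homology matches to related phospholipase D family members rather than the insert's true identity, and the gaps between the fragments are consistent with the introns expected in a genomic rather than cDNA sequence.

The associated work concerns identifying plant substrates of the bacterial ADP-ribosyltransferase effector AvrRpm1, which suggests that the clone serves as a source for generating tagged PLDGAMMA3 expression constructs for use in plants. The record does not specify particular destination vectors or tags.
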