Features (pLannotate 1.2.2; 10 found; start..end, strand, type, name):
     11..599     +  rep_origin     ori: high-copy-number ColE1/pMB1/pBR322/pUC origin of replication
    767..810     -  terminator     rrnB T1 terminator: Escherichia coli rrnB; transcription terminator T1 from the E. coli rrnB gene
    942..969     +  terminator     rrnB T2 terminator: transcription terminator T2 from the E. coli rrnB gene
   1019..1118    +  protein_bind   attL1: mutant version of attL; recombination site for the Gateway® LR reaction LR Clonase™
   1249..2094    +  CDS            PLD1 (fragment): PLDA1_CARPA - Experimental evidence at protein level: Swiss-Prot protein existence level 1. Hydrolyzes glycerol-phospholipids at the terminal phosphodiesteric bond. Plays an important role in various cellular processes (By similarity). From Carica papaya (Papaya).
   2511..3629    +  CDS            PLD1 (fragment): PLDA1_CARPA - Experimental evidence at protein level: Swiss-Prot protein existence level 1. Hydrolyzes glycerol-phospholipids at the terminal phosphodiesteric bond. Plays an important role in various cellular processes (By similarity). From Carica papaya (Papaya).
   3716..3865    +  CDS            PLDALPHA4 (fragment): PLDA4_ARATH - Also known as PLDEPSILON From Arabidopsis thaliana (Mouse-ear cress).
   3955..4386    +  CDS            PLDALPHA4 (fragment): PLDA4_ARATH - Also known as PLDEPSILON From Arabidopsis thaliana (Mouse-ear cress).
   4867..4966    -  protein_bind   attL2: mutant version of attL; recombination site for the Gateway® LR reaction LR Clonase™
   5089..5898    +  CDS            KanR: aminoglycoside phosphotransferase; aph(3')-Ia; confers resistance to kanamycin in bacteria or G418 (Geneticin®) in eukaryotes
>Addgene plasmid #209188 | pENTR4 genomic A. thaliana PLDGAMMA3 | addgene full sequence | sequence record 415375 | Addgene NGS Result
AAGGATCTTCTTGAGATCCTTTTTTTCTGCGCGTAATCTGCTGCTTGCAAACAAAAAAACCACCGCTACC
AGCGGTGGTTTGTTTGCCGGATCAAGAGCTACCAACTCTTTTTCCGAAGGTAACTGGCTTCAGCAGAGCG
CAGATACCAAATACTGTTCTTCTAGTGTAGCCGTAGTTAGGCCACCACTTCAAGAACTCTGTAGCACCGC
CTACATACCTCGCTCTGCTAATCCTGTTACCAGTGGCTGCTGCCAGTGGCGATAAGTCGTGTCTTACCGG
GTTGGACTCAAGACGATAGTTACCGGATAAGGCGCAGCGGTCGGGCTGAACGGGGGGTTCGTGCACACAG
CCCAGCTTGGAGCGAACGACCTACACCGAACTGAGATACCTACAGCGTGAGCTATGAGAAAGCGCCACGC
TTCCCGAAGGGAGAAAGGCGGACAGGTATCCGGTAAGCGGCAGGGTCGGAACAGGAGAGCGCACGAGGGA
GCTTCCAGGGGGAAACGCCTGGTATCTTTATAGTCCTGTCGGGTTTCGCCACCTCTGACTTGAGCGTCGA
TTTTTGTGATGCTCGTCAGGGGGGCGGAGCCTATGGAAAAACGCCAGCAACGCGGCCTTTTTACGGTTCC
TGGCCTTTTGCTGGCCTTTTGCTCACATGTTCTTTCCTGCGTTATCCCCTGATTCTGTGGATAACCGTAT
TACCGCTAGCATGGATCTCGGGGACGTCTAACTACTAAGCGAGAGTAGGGAACTGCCAGGCATCAAATAA
AACGAAAGGCTCAGTCGGAAGACTGGGCCTTTCGTTTTATCTGTTGTTTGTCGGTGAACGCTCTCCTGAG
TAGGACAAATCCGCCGGGAGCGGATTTGAACGTTGTGAAGCAACGGCCCGGAGGGTGGCGGGCAGGACGC
CCGCCATAAACTGCCAGGCATCAAACTAAGCAGAAGGCCATCCTGACGGATGGCCTTTTTGCGTTTCTAC
AAACTCTTCCTGTTAGTTAGTTACTTAAGCTCGGGCCCCAAATAATGATTTTATTTTGACTGATAGTGAC
CTGTTCGTTGCAACAAATTGATAAGCAATGCTTTTTTATAATGCCAACTTTGTACAAAAAAGCAGGCTCC
ACATGGCGTATCATCCAGTTTATAACGAGACTATGTCTATGGGAGGAGGGTCAAGCAACGAGTTTGGCCA
GTGGCTTGACAAGCAACTCGTGCCGTTTGATACAAGTAGTGGCTCTTTGAGGGTTGAATTATTACATGGT
AACTTAGACATTTGGGTTAAGGAAGCTAAACATCTTCCTAACATGGATGGTTTCCATAACACCCTTGTTG
GTGGGATGTTTTTTGGGTTAGGTCGGAGGAATCATAAAGTGGATGGTGAGAATTCTTCTAAGATCACAAG
TGATCCTTATGTTACTGTCTCTATCTCTGGTGCTGTGATTGGTAGAACTTTTGTTATTAGCAATAGTGAG
AATCCTGTGTGGATGCAGCATTTTGATGTACCAGTTGCTCATAGTGCTGCGAAAGTTCACTTTGTTGTGA
AAGACAGTGATATTATTGGATCACAGATCATTGGAGCTGTTGAAATCCCAACCGAGCAGTTGTGTTCCGG
GAATAGAATCGAAGGGCTGTTTCCGATACTTAACAGTAGAGGAAAGCCTTGTAAACAAGGTGCTGTGTTG
AGTCTGTCTATTCAGTATATTCCAATGGAAAGAATGAGACTTTACCAAAAGGGTGTTGGTTTTGGTGTTG
AATGTGTAGGAGTTCCCGGTACATACTTCCCTTTAAGGAAAGGCGGTAGGGTTACTCTTTATCAGGATGC
TCATGTTGATGACGGTACTCTTCCGAGTGTACATCTTGATGGTGGGATTCAGTATAGACATGGAAAATGC
TGGGAAGATATGGCTGATGCGATACGACGGGCAAGGAGGTTGATTTATATCACAGGTTGGTCAGTTTTCC
ATCCGGTTAGGCTGGTTCGTCGTAACAATGATCCGACCCAAGGTACATTAGGAGAGTTGCTTAAAGTCAA
ATCTCAAGAAGGTGTTAGAGTGTTGGTTTTGGTGTGGGATGATCCAACTTCAAGGAGTCTTTTGGGATTC
AGTACAGTAAGAATCTACATAACTCTGTTTTTTTCTGATTAAGACATTCTATTATTGCTTACCCATAAAA
TCAAACATGTATATATATATATATATAATTTTATGGAGTGCCTCTCTGTTTTGTTTCTCCATTTTGATTT
ATAGCTTATCACTTAAATAATTCTATGGAGTGCCTCTCTGTTTGTACACAGTTTTGAATGGTCTAATGTG
TTGTTCTTAACTTCTCACATAGTCACATATTTGGTTGTTTCAGTTGCATTTCATACTTTCCTCTATTGTT
TCAGTTCTGACCCTTTTTCTGTTTATCTTATTGGAAAGCATGAGTTTGCTTCAATTAGATAATTATACTA
ACTTAGCTACAATCCTTCTATCTATTTAATTAAAAGCTGGTGTTTTGTTGCATGTAGAAAGGACTTATGA
ACACAAGCGATGAGGAGACTCGCCGTTTTTTCAAGCACTCATCGGTGCAAGTTCTCCTTTGTCCTAGATA
TGGAGGGAAAGGTCACAGCTTCATAAAAAAATCTGTAAGATGCTCATTAGTTACTTCATTACTGTGTAAA
CTCTTGTGTGTATAGCTTCAGCGTCTAAAATTTGAGTGTCATTATGATGATCAGGAAGTTGAAACAATCT
ACACGCATCATCAGAAAACTATGATTGTAGATGCTGAAGCAGCTCAGAACCGAAGAAAGATTGTAGCATT
TGTTGGAGGGCTAGACTTGTGCAACGGACGATTTGATACTCCCAAGCATCCTCTCTTCAGGACATTAAAG
ACAATCCATAAAGATGACTTCCATAACCCAAATTTTGTGGTAATCATTTAAGAAAAAACCTGCTTGGTTG
CAATTTTGGAATTAGAATCCGCTATTCTTGATCCATGTAAATTCTGTTTTTCTTATTAGACTACTGCGGA
TGATGGACCAAGAGAACCATGGCATGATCTGCACAGCAAGATTGATGGTCCAGCTGCATATGATGTGCTT
GCTAATTTTGAGGAACGCTGGATGAAGGCTTCAAAACCTCGCGGAATTGGGAGACTAAGAACTTCTTCTG
ATGATTCTTTGCTTAGGTTAGACAGAATTCCTGACATAATGGGACTTTCCGAAGCTTCTTCTGCTAATGA
TAATGATCCAGAGTCTTGGCATGTTCAGGTAATTTAGCAAGTCTAATTTTTTTGCTAGTTATTGTTATTT
GTGGTGGTGACAAAAAGAATCTCATTTTTTCTCCAATGATATTAATCTTTAGGTTTTCCGTTCAATTGAT
TCGAGTTCAGTTAAAGGGTTTCCAAAGGACCCAAAGGAAGCTACTGGAAGAGTAAGATAGCACCACAACT
CTGAGCTGTTTTTGTTTGTCATCATGTTGCTATCTCCGACTGATTATGTATTCATGAACAGAACCTTCTA
TGTGGGAAGAACATTCTCATAGATATGAGCATACATGCAGCTTATGTTAAAGCCATACGATCTGCTCAGC
ACTTCATTTACATTGAAAACCAATATTTTCTTGGATCATCATTCAATTGGGATTCAAACAAGAACTTGGG
TAAGAAACTTTAAAGCTTTTGAAGGAAAGCTTAGTAATCGATGCGTACAATATGTAAACAAGGAGTTTTG
GCATTGCAGGTGCGAATAATCTAATCCCGATGGAAATCGCGCTGAAGATTGCTAACAAAATTAGAGCAAG
GGAAAAGTTTGCTGCTTATATTGTCATTCCAATGTGGCCAGAAGGTGCTCCAACAAGTAATCCTATTCAA
AGAATTCTCTACTGGCAGGTAAAATAATTTTTTGATTCTTTGCTAAAAACAACCCGATCTCACCTTCTTT
TTACCGGAATTTTTCACAACCTCTGCAGCACAAAACCATGCAAATGATGTATCAAACCATCTACAAGGCA
CTTGTGGAAGTTGGTCTTGATGGCCAGCTTGAGCCACAAGACTTTTTGAACTTTTTCTGTCTTGGAACCA
GAGAGGTTGGAACCAGAGAGGTTCCTGATGGAACTGTTAGCGTATATAATAGTCCTCGGAAGCCACCTCA
GCTAAATGCTGCACAGGTATACATATATTAAATGTCTTCTTTTGAAATCTTCGATTTTGCCTTAATGGGT
TCGCTTACTGATTAAAACGACAAACCAATCTAGGTACAAGCTTTGAAGAGTCGGAGATTCATGATATATG
TTCATTCCAAAGGTATGGTAGTGGATGATGAGTTTGTCTTAATTGGTTCCGCGAATATCAACCAGAGATC
CTTGGAAGGAACTAGAGACACTGAAATCGCTATGGGAGGGTATCAGCCACACCATTCATGGGCTAAGAAA
GGTTCTCGTCCTCGTGGTCAGGTAAATAAGACTTTCAGAGACTTCTACTTCTCAATCTAGGATAGCATTC
TAAGACGAAAATCTAGAAACCCACCAATGTATGTTCTCTTTAACATGTCTGAACCCTGGTTTGTCTCAAT
TTCTTGCAGATCTTTGGATATAGAATGTCGTTATGGGCAGAACATCTAGGGTTTCTAGAGCAAGAATTCG
AGGAACCAGAGAACATGGAATGCGTGAGACGAGTTAGGCAATTGAGTGAGCTGAATTGGAGACAATATGC
AGCGGAAGAAGTCACAGAGATGCCAGGTCATCTTCTTAAGTATCCAGTTCAAGTTGATAGAACAGGCAAA
GTGAGTTCTCTTCCTGGATACGAGACATTCCCAGATCTCGGTGGCAAGATCATAGGATCGTTCCTTGTAG
TAGAAGAAAACCTCACCATAAACTCGAGATATCTAGACCCAGCTTTCTTGTACAAAGTTGGCATTATAAG
AAAGCATTGCTTATCAATTTGTTGCAACGAACAGGTCACTATCAGTCAAAATAAAATCATTATTTGCCAT
CCAGCTGCAGCTCTGGCCCGTGTCTCAAAATCTCTGATGTTACATTGCACAAGATAAAAATATATCATCA
TGAACAATAAAACTGTCTGCTTACATAAACAGTAATACAAGGGGTGTTATGAGCCATATTCAACGGGAAA
CGTCGAGGCCGCGATTAAATTCCAACATGGATGCTGATTTATATGGGTATAAATGGGCTCGCGATAATGT
CGGGCAATCAGGTGCGACAATCTATCGCTTGTATGGGAAGCCCGATGCGCCAGAGTTGTTTCTGAAACAT
GGCAAAGGTAGCGTTGCCAATGATGTTACAGATGAGATGGTCAGACTAAACTGGCTGACGGAATTTATGC
CTCTTCCGACCATCAAGCATTTTATCCGTACTCCTGGTGATGCATGGTTACTCACCACTGCGATCCCCGG
AAAAACAGCATTCCAGGTATTAGAAGAATATCCTGATTCAGGTGAAAATATTGTTGATGCGCTGGCAGTG
TTCCTGCGCCGGTTGCATTCGATTCCTGTTTGTAATTGTCCTTTTAACAGCGATCGCGTATTTCGTCTCG
CTCAGGCGCAATCACGAATGAATAACGGTTTGGTTGATGCGAGTGATTTTGATGACGAGCGTAATGGCTG
GCCTGTTGAACAAGTCTGGAAAGAAATGCATAAACTTTTGCCATTCTCACCGGATTCAGTCGTCACTCAT
GGTGATTTCTCACTTGATAACCTTATTTTTGACGAGGGGAAATTAATAGGTTGTATTGATGTTGGACGAG
TCGGAATCGCAGACCGATACCAGGATCTTGCCATCCTATGGAACTGCCTCGGTGAGTTTTCTCCTTCATT
ACAGAAACGGCTTTTTCAAAAATATGGTATTGATAATCCTGATATGAATAAATTGCAGTTTCATTTGATG
CTCGATGAGTTTTTCTAATCAGAATTGGTTAATTGGTTGTAACATTATTCAGATTGGGCCCCGTTCCACT
GAGCGTCAGACCCCGTAGAAAAGATCA
